>Addgene plasmid #68516 | P12-bio | depositor full sequence | sequence record 120626 | Full Sequence
AGATCTATACATTGAATCAATATTGGCAATTAGCCATATTAGTCATTGGTTATATAGCATAAATCAATAT
TGGCTATTGGCCATTGCATACGTTGTATCTATATCATAATATGTACATTTATATTGGCTCATGTCCAATA
TGACCGCCATGTTGACATTGATTATTGACTAGTTATTAATAGTAATCAATTACGGGGTCATTAGTTCATA
GCCCATATATGGAGTTCCGCGTTACATAACTTACGGTAAATGGCCCGCCTGGCTGACCGCCCAACGACCC
CCGCCCATTGACGTCAATAATGACGTATGTTCCCATAGTAACGCCAATAGGGACTTTCCATTGACGTCAA
TGGGTGGAGTATTTACGGTAAACTGCCCACTTGGCAGTACATCAAGTGTATCATATGCCAAGTCCGCCCC
CTATTGACGTCAATGACGGTAAATGGCCCGCCTGGCATTATGCCCAGTACATGACCTTACGGGACTTTCC
TACTTGGCAGTACATCTACGTATTAGTCATCGCTATTACCATGGTGATGCGGTTTTGGCAGTACACCAAT
GGGCGTGGATAGCGGTTTGACTCACGGGGATTTCCAAGTCTCCACCCCATTGACGTCAATGGGAGTTTGT
TTTGGCACCAAAATCAACGGGACTTTCCAAAATGTCGTAATAACCCCGCCCCGTTGACGCAAATGGGCGG
TAGGCGTGTACGGTGGGAGGTCTATATAAGCAGAGCTCGTTTAGTGAACCGTCAGATCCTCACTCTCTTC
CGCATCGCTGTCTGCGAGGGCCAGCTGTTGGGCTCGCGGTTGAGGACAAACTCTTCGCGGTCTTTCCAGT
ACTCTTGGATCGGAAACCCGTCGGCCTCCGAACGGTACTCCGCCACCGAGGGACCTGAGCGAGTCCGCAT
CGACCGGATCGGAAAACCTCTCGAGAAAGGCGTCTAACCAGTCACAGTCGCAAGGTAGGCTGAGCACCGT
GGCGGGCGGCAGCGGGTGGCGGTCGGGGTTGTTTCTGGCGGAGGTGCTGCTGATGATGTAATTAAAGTAG
GCGGTCTTGAGACGGCGGATGGTCGAGGTGAGGTGTGGCAGGCTTGAGATCCAGCTGTTGGGGTGAGTAC
TCCCTCTCAAAAGCGGGCATTACTTCTGCGCTAAGATTGTCAGTTTCCAAAAACGAGGAGGATTTGATAT
TCACCTGGCCCGATCTGGCCATACACTTGAGTGACAATGACATCCACTTTGCCTTTCTCTCCACAGGTGT
CCACTCCCAGGTCCAAGTTTGCCACCATGGAGTTTCAGACCCAGGTACTCATGTCCCTGCTGCTCTGCAT
GTCTGGTGCGGCCGCATTCACCCACACCTGTGACTTCAACGACGAGCTGAGCCTGGAATTCGACGAGCGG
CAGATGACCAACGGCGAGCAGATCTGTACCCTGAAGCCCGACGTGCTGGACAAGGTCGTGATCAAGTGTG
GCGCCGAGCGGAAGAACTACGAGCTGCTGCCCAACAACTGCTTCGAACAGGTGTTCACCAGCAAGAGCAT
CGAGGACGCCAAGAACGCCCACAACGCCCATAACGTGCACAATGTGCAGAATGCCCAGCAGCTGGTGGAA
TACCTGCATGGCGCCGCTGCCATCGTGAAGCGGAAGCAGAATGAGGCCAACGCCGACGAGAAGAAAAGCT
ACGACGACGTGTCCTTCCGGGTGCCCCCCAACCTGGAAAAAGAGCAGAAAGCCCTGTACTGCGTGTGCCA
GAACAAGGCCAAGATCAGAGTGCGGAAGCGGAGCGGCGAGGAATACGACAAAGAGATCTTCAACCTGGGC
ATCATCGAGGTGCTGATCCCCAGCCTGCCCAAGAAGATCGACGGCTGCGACTTCACCAAGAACACCGCCC
CTCTGTTCACCAAGGGCTACGACGCCAACTTCTACAAGACCATCGAGAACAAGGACGACGTGATCTGCAA
AGTGAAGGCCACCGAGGGCAAGCTGATCGGCTTCAAGTGCCCTGCCGACTACGCCATCGAGCCCGAAGAG
TGCTTTCTGCAAGGCTTCAATCTGGCCGGCAAGAAAGAGCAGCTGCGGACCAAGATCGAGCTGACCGACC
TCGTGATGGACCACTACAACAAGATCTTCTACGCCAGAGTGCCCCAGCGGATCTACCAGAATATGCACTT
CTTCTGCGCCTGCGTGCTGGAAGAGAAGCGGCTGGTGGCCCACTTCGAGTTCGCCACCACCCCCGACGAC
CAGAACTCCGTGTCTGAACCCAGAGCCGCCAACGTGCTGCAGGGAAGATCTGCAGGCGCGCCGTCGACCT
CCATCACGGCCTATAAGAGTGAGGGGGAGTCAGCGGAGTTCTCCTTCCCACTCAACCTTGGAGAGGAAAG
CCTGCAGGGAGAGTTGAGATGGAAGGCAGAGAAGGCTCCTTCTTCCCAGTCCTGGATCACCTTCTCCCTA
AAGAACCAAAAGGTGTCTGTGCAGAAGTCTACTAGCAACCCCAAGTTCCAGCTGTCCGAAACGCTCCCAC
TCACCCTTCAGATACCCCAGGTCTCCCTTCAGTTTGCTGGTTCTGGCAACCTGACCCTGACTCTGGACAG
AGGGATACTGTATCAGGAAGTGAACCTGGTGGTGATGAAAGTGACTCAGCCCGACAGCAACACTTTGACC
TGTGAGGTGATGGGACCCACCTCACCCAAGATGAGACTGATCTTGAAGCAGGAGAATCAGGAGGCCAGGG
TCTCCAGGCAGGAGAAAGTGATTCAAGTGCAGGCCCCTGAAGCAGGGGTGTGGCAATGTCTACTGAGTGA
AGGTGAAGAGGTCAAGATGGACTCCAAGATCCAGGTTTTATCCAAAGGGTTGAATTCCGGATCACTGCAT
CATATTCTGGATGCACAGAAAATGGTGTGGAATCATCGTTAAGTCTAGACACGTGATTAATTAAGGATCC
CCCGACCTCGACCTCTGGCTAATAAAGGAAATTTATTTTCATTGCAATAGTGTGTTGGAATTTTTTGTGT
CTCTCACTCGGAAGGACATATGGGAGGGCAAATCATTTGGTCGAGATCCCTCGGAGATCTCTAGCTAGAG
GATCGATCCCCGCCCCGGACGAACTAAACCTGACTACGACATCTCTGCCCCTTCTTCGCGGGGCAGTGCA
TGTAATCCCTTCAGTTGGTTGGTACAACTTGCCAACTGGGCCCTGTTCCACATGTGACACGGGGGGGGAC
CAAACACAAAGGGGTTCTCTGACTGTAGTTGACATCCTTATAAATGGATGTGCACATTTGCCAACACTGA
GTGGCTTTCATCCTGGAGCAGACTTTGCAGTCTGTGGACTGCAACACAACATTGCCTTTATGTGTAACTC
TTGGCTGAAGCTCTTACACCAATGCTGGGGGACATGTACCTCCCAGGGGCCCAGGAAGACTACGGGAGGC
TACACCAACGTCAATCAGAGGGGCCTGTGTAGCTACCGATAAGCGGACCCTCAAGAGGGCATTAGCAATA
GTGTTTATAAGGCCCCCTTGTTAACCCTAAACGGGTAGCATATGCTTCCCGGGTAGTAGTATATACTATC
CAGACTAACCCTAATTCAATAGCATATGTTACCCAACGGGAAGCATATGCTATCGAATTAGGGTTAGTAA
AAGGGTCCTAAGGAACAGCGATATCTCCCACCCCATGAGCTGTCACGGTTTTATTTACATGGGGTCAGGA
TTCCACGAGGGTAGTGAACCATTTTAGTCACAAGGGCAGTGGCTGAAGATCAAGGAGCGGGCAGTGAACT
CTCCTGAATCTTCGCCTGCTTCTTCATTCTCCTTCGTTTAGCTAATAGAATAACTGCTGAGTTGTGAACA
GTAAGGTGTATGTGAGGTGCTCGAAAACAAGGTTTCAGGTGACGCCCCCAGAATAAAATTTGGACGGGGG
GTTCAGTGGTGGCATTGTGCTATGACACCAATATAACCCTCACAAACCCCTTGGGCAATAAATACTAGTG
TAGGAATGAAACATTCTGAATATCTTTAACAATAGAAATCCATGGGGTGGGGACAAGCCGTAAAGACTGG
ATGTCCATCTCACACGAATTTATGGCTATGGGCAACACATAATCCTAGTGCAATATGATACTGGGGTTAT
TAAGATGTGTCCCAGGCAGGGACCAAGACAGGTGAACCATGTTGTTACACTCTATTTGTAACAAGGGGAA
AGAGAGTGGACGCCGACAGCAGCGGACTCCACTGGTTGTCTCTAACACCCCCGAAAATTAAACGGGGCTC
CACGCCAATGGGGCCCATAAACAAAGACAAGTGGCCACTCTTTTTTTTGAAATTGTGGAGTGGGGGCACG
CGTCAGCCCCCACACGCCGCCCTGCGGTTTTGGACTGTAAAATAAGGGTGTAATAACTTGGCTGATTGTA
ACCCCGCTAACCACTGCGGTCAAACCACTTGCCCACAAAACCACTAATGGCACCCCGGGGAATACCTGCA
TAAGTAGGTGGGCGGGCCAAGATAGGGGCGCGATTGCTGCGATCTGGAGGACAAATTACACACACTTGCG
CCTGAGCGCCAAGCACAGGGTTGTTGGTCCTCATATTCACGAGGTCGCTGAGAGCACGGTGGGCTAATGT
TGCCATGGGTAGCATATACTACCCAAATATCTGGATAGCATATGCTATCCTAATCTATATCTGGGTAGCA
TAGGCTATCCTAATCTATATCTGGGTAGCATATGCTATCCTAATCTATATCTGGGTAGTATATGCTATCC
TAATTTATATCTGGGTAGCATAGGCTATCCTAATCTATATCTGGGTAGCATATGCTATCCTAATCTATAT
CTGGGTAGTATATGCTATCCTAATCTGTATCCGGGTAGCATATGCTATCCTAATAGAGATTAGGGTAGTA
TATGCTATCCTAATTTATATCTGGGTAGCATATACTACCCAAATATCTGGATAGCATATGCTATCCTAAT
CTATATCTGGGTAGCATATGCTATCCTAATCTATATCTGGGTAGCATAGGCTATCCTAATCTATATCTGG
GTAGCATATGCTATCCTAATCTATATCTGGGTAGTATATGCTATCCTAATTTATATCTGGGTAGCATAGG
CTATCCTAATCTATATCTGGGTAGCATATGCTATCCTAATCTATATCTGGGTAGTATATGCTATCCTAAT
CTGTATCCGGGTAGCATATGCTATCCTCATGATAAGCTGTCAAACATGAGAATTTTCTTGAAGACGAAAG
GGCCTCGTGATACGCCTATTTTTATAGGTTAATGTCATGATAATAATGGTTTCTTAGACGTCAGGTGGCA
CTTTTCGGGGAAATGTGCGCGGAACCCCTATTTGTTTATTTTTCTAAATACATTCAAATATGTATCCGCT
CATGAGACAATAACCCTGATAAATGCTTCAATAATATTGAAAAAGGAAGAGTATGAGTATTCAACATTTC
CGTGTCGCCCTTATTCCCTTTTTTGCGGCATTTTGCCTTCCTGTTTTTGCTCACCCAGAAACGCTGGTGA
AAGTAAAAGATGCTGAAGATCAGTTGGGTGCACGAGTGGGTTACATCGAACTGGATCTCAACAGCGGTAA
GATCCTTGAGAGTTTTCGCCCCGAAGAACGTTTTCCAATGATGAGCACTTTTAAAGTTCTGCTATGTGGC
GCGGTATTATCCCGTGTTGACGCCGGGCAAGAGCAACTCGGTCGCCGCATACACTATTCTCAGAATGACT
TGGTTGAGTACTCACCAGTCACAGAAAAGCATCTTACGGATGGCATGACAGTAAGAGAATTATGCAGTGC
TGCCATAACCATGAGTGATAACACTGCGGCCAACTTACTTCTGACAACGATCGGAGGACCGAAGGAGCTA
ACCGCTTTTTTGCACAACATGGGGGATCATGTAACTCGCCTTGATCGTTGGGAACCGGAGCTGAATGAAG
CCATACCAAACGACGAGCGTGACACCACGATGCCTGCAGCAATGGCAACAACGTTGCGCAAACTATTAAC
TGGCGAACTACTTACTCTAGCTTCCCGGCAACAATTAATAGACTGGATGGAGGCGGATAAAGTTGCAGGA
CCACTTCTGCGCTCGGCCCTTCCGGCTGGCTGGTTTATTGCTGATAAATCTGGAGCCGGTGAGCGTGGGT
CTCGCGGTATCATTGCAGCACTGGGGCCAGATGGTAAGCCCTCCCGTATCGTAGTTATCTACACGACGGG
GAGTCAGGCAACTATGGATGAACGAAATAGACAGATCGCTGAGATAGGTGCCTCACTGATTAAGCATTGG
TAACTGTCAGACCAAGTTTACTCATATATACTTTAGATTGATTTAAAACTTCATTTTTAATTTAAAAGGA
TCTAGGTGAAGATCCTTTTTGATAATCTCATGACCAAAATCCCTTAACGTGAGTTTTCGTTCCACTGAGC
GTCAGACCCCGTAGAAAAGATCAAAGGATCTTCTTGAGATCCTTTTTTTCTGCGCGTAATCTGCTGCTTG
CAAACAAAAAAACCACCGCTACCAGCGGTGGTTTGTTTGCCGGATCAAGAGCTACCAACTCTTTTTCCGA
AGGTAACTGGCTTCAGCAGAGCGCAGATACCAAATACTGTTCTTCTAGTGTAGCCGTAGTTAGGCCACCA
CTTCAAGAACTCTGTAGCACCGCCTACATACCTCGCTCTGCTAATCCTGTTACCAGTGGCTGCTGCCAGT
GGCGATAAGTCGTGTCTTACCGGGTTGGACTCAAGACGATAGTTACCGGATAAGGCGCAGCGGTCGGGCT
GAACGGGGGGTTCGTGCACACAGCCCAGCTTGGAGCGAACGACCTACACCGAACTGAGATACCTACAGCG
TGAGCTATGAGAAAGCGCCACGCTTCCCGAAGGGAGAAAGGCGGACAGGTATCCGGTAAGCGGCAGGGTC
GGAACAGGAGAGCGCACGAGGGAGCTTCCAGGGGGAAACGCCTGGTATCTTTATAGTCCTGTCGGGTTTC
GCCACCTCTGACTTGAGCGTCGATTTTTGTGATGCTCGTCAGGGGGGCGGAGCCTATGGAAAAACGCCAG
CAACGCGGCCTTTTTACGGTTCCTGGCCTTTTGCTGGCCTTTTGCTCACATGTTCTTTCCTGCGTTATCC
CCTGATTCTGTGGATAACCGTATTACCGCCTTTGAGTGAGCTGATACCGCTCGCCGCAGCCGAACGACCG
AGCGCAGCGAGTCAGTGAGCGAGGAAGCGGAAGAGCGCCCAATACGCAAACCGCCTCTCCCCGCGCGTTG
GCCGATTCATTAATGCAGCTGGCACGACAGGTTTCCCGACTGGAAAGCGGGCAGTGAGCGCAACGCAATT
AATGTGAGTTAGCTCACTCATTAGGCACCCCAGGCTTTACACTTTATGCTTCCGGCTCGTATGTTGTGTG
GAATTGTGAGCGGATAACAATTTCACACAGGAAACAGCTATGACCATGATTACGCCAAGCTCTAGCTAGA
GGTCGACCAATTCTCATGTTTGACAGCTTATCATCGCAGATCCGGGCAACGTTGTTGCCATTGCTGCAGG
CGCAGAACTGGTAGGTATGGA
Features (pLannotate 1.2.2; 18 found; start..end, strand, type, name):
    154..533     +  enhancer       CMV enhancer: human cytomegalovirus immediate early enhancer
    535..734     +  promoter       CMV promoter: human cytomegalovirus (CMV) immediate early promoter
    802..840     +  misc_feature   Ad SA (fragment): adenovirus major late transcript splice acceptor (Friedrich and Soriano, 1991)
    873..1082    -  CDS            PTP (fragment): TERM_ADE02 - Experimental evidence at protein level: Swiss-Prot protein existence level 1. Protein covalently bound to the viral DNA that acts as a primer for viral genomic replication by DNA strand displacement. Assembles on the viral origin of replication in an initiation complex with viral polymerase, DBP, host NFIA and host POU2F1/OCT1. During initiation, the polymerase covalently couples the first dCTP with Ser- 580 of pTP. The terminal protein stimulates the template activity over 20 fold compared to protein-free templates. Neo-synthesized viral genomes are linked to two preterminal prot
   1113..1202    +  intron         chimeric intron (fragment): chimera between introns from adenovirus and immunoglobulin heavy chain genes
   1221..1267    +  CDS            IgH signal sequence (fragment): signal sequence from the mouse immunoglobulin heavy chain variable region
   2295..2855    +  CDS            Cd4 (fragment): CD4_RAT - Experimental evidence at protein level: Swiss-Prot protein existence level 1. Integral membrane glycoprotein that plays an essential role in the immune response and serves multiple functions in responses against both external and internal offenses. In T-cells, functions primarily as a coreceptor for MHC class II molecule:peptide complex. The antigens presented by class II peptides are derived from extracellular proteins while class I peptides are derived from cytosolic proteins. Interacts simultaneously with the T-cell receptor (TCR) and the MHC class II presented by antigen presenti
   2961..3016    +  polyA_signal   β-globin poly(A) signal: rabbit β-globin polyadenylation signal (Gil and Proudfoot, 1987)
   3530..5211    -  rep_origin     oriP (fragment): Epstein-Barr virus oriP replication origin (Yates et al., 2000)
   5338..5442    +  promoter       AmpR promoter: bla
   5443..6303    +  CDS            AmpR: β-lactamase; bla; confers resistance to ampicillin, carbenicillin, and related antibiotics
   6474..7062    +  rep_origin     ori: high-copy-number ColE1/pMB1/pBR322/pUC origin of replication
   7245..7337    +  CDS            lacI (fragment): lac repressor; lacI; The lac repressor binds to the lac operator to inhibit transcription in E. coli. This inhibition can be relieved by adding lactose or isopropyl-β-D-thiogalactopyranoside (IPTG).
   7350..7371    +  protein_bind   CAP binding site: CAP binding activates transcription in the presence of cAMP. E. coli catabolite activator protein
   7386..7416    +  promoter       lac promoter: promoter for the E. coli lac operon
   7424..7440    +  protein_bind   lac operator: The lac repressor binds to the lac operator to inhibit transcription in E. coli. This inhibition can be relieved by adding lactose or isopropyl-β-D-thiogalactopyranoside (IPTG). lac repressor encoded by lacI
   7510..7526    +  promoter       tet promoter (fragment): E. coli promoter for tetracycline efflux protein gene
   7536..7561    -  CDS            bla(M) (fragment): β-lactamase lacking the signal sequence; bla(M); allows cytosolic expression of β-lactamase
