[The description below was written by a language model from this plasmid's Addgene catalogue record and pLannotate feature annotations shown in this document.]
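Description:
P12-bio is a mammalian expression plasmid built on the pTT3 backbone, designed to produce the full-length ectodomain of the Plasmodium vivax merozoite protein P12 (PVX_113775) as a secreted, tagged recombinant protein. In bacteria it is maintained through a high-copy ColE1/pUC-type origin and selected with ampicillin via the β-lactamase gene. The backbone also carries a fragment of the Epstein-Barr virus oriP, which can support episomal retention in cells that supply EBNA1, a feature suited to transient expression. Short lac-region and other bacterial remnants in the annotation appear to be backbone leftovers rather than functional parts of the design.

The expression cassette is driven by the human CMV immediate-early enhancer and promoter, followed by adenovirus-derived leader and splice elements and a chimeric intron fragment, which generally improve transcript processing and yield. An annotated fragment of a mouse immunoglobulin heavy chain signal sequence sits at the start of the open reading frame and presumably directs the product into the secretory pathway. The P12 ectodomain is cloned between retained NotI and AscI sites; it falls in the unannotated stretch between the signal sequence and the tag. All N-linked glycosylation sequons (NXT/S) have been changed to NXA, which prevents the mammalian host from adding N-glycans at those sites. Downstream and in frame lie rat Cd4 domains 3 and 4 and an enzymatic biotinylation sequence, and the cassette ends with a rabbit β-globin polyadenylation signal. The biotinylation tag allows capture of the protein on streptavidin. The construct belongs to a library of P. vivax merozoite proteins made to look for vaccine candidates and protein-protein interactions.
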