Addgene plasmid #68516: P12-bio
Purpose: Expresses full-length P. vivax P12 ectodomain in mammalian cells. C-terminal rat Cd4d3+4 tag, biotinylation sequence
Depositing lab: Julian Rayner & Gavin Wright. Depositing organization: Wellcome Sanger Institute. Publication: A Library of Plasmodium vivax Recombinant Merozoite Proteins Reveals New Vaccine Candidates and Protein-Protein Interactions. Hostetler JB, Sharma S, Bartholdson SJ, Wright GJ, Fairhurst RM, Rayner JC. PLoS Negl Trop Dis. 2015 Dec 23;9(12):e0004264. doi: 10.1371/journal.pntd.0004264. eCollection 2015 Dec. PubMed 26701602.
Backbone
  Vector backbone: pTT3
  Backbone manufacturer: Yves Durocher, NRC
  Backbone size w/o insert (bp): 6654
  Vector type: Mammalian Expression
Growth in bacteria
  Bacterial resistance: Ampicillin, 100 μg/mL
  Growth temperature: 37°C
  Growth strain: DH5alpha
  Copy number: High Copy
Gene/Insert
  Gene/Insert name: P12 (alt name: PVX_113775)
  Mutation: All NXT/S sites mutated to NXA, where X is any amino acid except Proline
  Promoter: CMV
  Tag / fusion protein: rat CD4 d3+4, enzymatic biotinylation sequence (C terminal on backbone)
  Cloning method: Restriction Enzyme; 5′ cloning site NotI (not destroyed); 3′ cloning site AscI (not destroyed)
  Sequencing primers: 5′ pMT2-F; 3′ rb_glob_PA_term-R
Terms and licenses: Academic/Nonprofit Terms; Industry Terms: Not Available to Industry
How to cite: P12-bio was a gift from Julian Rayner & Gavin Wright (Addgene plasmid # 68516 ; http://n2t.net/addgene:68516 ; RRID:Addgene_68516)
