>Addgene plasmid #68516 | P12-bio | depositor partial sequence | sequence record 120627 | P12 from Not1 to Asc1 restriction sites
GCGGCCGCATTCACCCACACCTGTGACTTCAACGACGAGCTGAGCCTGGAATTCGACGAGCGGCAGATGA
CCAACGGCGAGCAGATCTGTACCCTGAAGCCCGACGTGCTGGACAAGGTCGTGATCAAGTGTGGCGCCGA
GCGGAAGAACTACGAGCTGCTGCCCAACAACTGCTTCGAACAGGTGTTCACCAGCAAGAGCATCGAGGAC
GCCAAGAACGCCCACAACGCCCATAACGTGCACAATGTGCAGAATGCCCAGCAGCTGGTGGAATACCTGC
ATGGCGCCGCTGCCATCGTGAAGCGGAAGCAGAATGAGGCCAACGCCGACGAGAAGAAAAGCTACGACGA
CGTGTCCTTCCGGGTGCCCCCCAACCTGGAAAAAGAGCAGAAAGCCCTGTACTGCGTGTGCCAGAACAAG
GCCAAGATCAGAGTGCGGAAGCGGAGCGGCGAGGAATACGACAAAGAGATCTTCAACCTGGGCATCATCG
AGGTGCTGATCCCCAGCCTGCCCAAGAAGATCGACGGCTGCGACTTCACCAAGAACACCGCCCCTCTGTT
CACCAAGGGCTACGACGCCAACTTCTACAAGACCATCGAGAACAAGGACGACGTGATCTGCAAAGTGAAG
GCCACCGAGGGCAAGCTGATCGGCTTCAAGTGCCCTGCCGACTACGCCATCGAGCCCGAAGAGTGCTTTC
TGCAAGGCTTCAATCTGGCCGGCAAGAAAGAGCAGCTGCGGACCAAGATCGAGCTGACCGACCTCGTGAT
GGACCACTACAACAAGATCTTCTACGCCAGAGTGCCCCAGCGGATCTACCAGAATATGCACTTCTTCTGC
GCCTGCGTGCTGGAAGAGAAGCGGCTGGTGGCCCACTTCGAGTTCGCCACCACCCCCGACGACCAGAACT
CCGTGTCTGAACCCAGAGCCGCCAACGTGCTGCAGGGAAGATCTGCAGGCGCGCC
