>Addgene plasmid #68516 | P12-bio | addgene partial sequence | sequence record 124231 | rb_glob_PA_term-R 5'-CCCATATGTCCTTCCGAGTG-3'
TATTGCAATGAAAATAAATTTCCTTTATTAGCCAGAGGTCGAGGTCGGGGGATCCTTAATTAATCACGTG
TCTAGACTTAACGATGATTCCACACCATTTTCTGTGCATCCAGAATATGATGCAGTGATCCGGAATTCAA
CCCTTTGGATAAAACCTGGATCTTGGAGTCCATCTTGACCTCTTCACCTTCACTCAGTAGACATTGCCAC
ACCCCTGCTTCAGGGGCCTGCACTTGAATCACTTTCTCCTGCCTGGAGACCCTGGCCTCCTGATTCTCCT
GCTTCAAGATCAGTCTCATCTTGGGTGAGGTGGGTCCCATCACCTCACAGGTCAAAGTGTTGCTGTCGGG
CTGAGTCACTTTCATCACCACCAGGTTCACTTCCTGATACAGTATCCCTCTGTCCAGAGTCAGGGTCAGG
TTGCCAGAACCAGCAAACTGAAGGGAGACCTGGGGTATCTGAAGGGTGAGTGGGAGCGTTTCGGACAGCT
GGAACTTGGGGTTGCTAGTAGACTTCTGCACAGACACCTTTTGGTTCTTTAGGGAGAAGGTGATCCAGGA
CTGGGAAGAAGGAGCCTTCTCTGCCTTCCATCTCAACTCTCCCTGCAGGCTTTCCTCTCCAAGGTTGAGT
GGGAAGGAGAACTCCGCTGACTCCCCCTCACTCTTATAGGCCGTGATGGAGGTCGACGGCGCGCCTGCAG
ATCTTCCCTGCAGCACGTTGGCGGCTCTGGGTTCAGACACGGAGTTCTGGTCGTCGGGGGTGGTGGCGAA
CTCGAAGTGGGCCACCAGCCGCTTCTCTTCCAGCACGCAGGCGCAGAAGAAGTGCATATTCTGGTAGATC
CGCTGGGGCACTCTGGCGTAGAAGATCTTGTTGTAGTGGTCCATCACGAGGTCGGTCAGCTCGATCTTGG
TCCGCAGCTGCTCTTTCTTGCCGGCCAGATTGAAGCCTTGCAGAAAGCACTCTTCGGGCTCGATGGCGTA
GTCGGCAGGGCACTTGAAGCCGATCAGCTTGCCCTCGGTGGCCTTCACTTTGCAGATCACGTCGTCCTTG
TTCTCGATGGTCTTGTAGAAGTTGGCGTCGTAGCCCTTGGTGAACAGAGGGGCGGTG
