>Addgene plasmid #68516 | P12-bio | addgene partial sequence | sequence record 124232 | pMT2-F 5'-TTGCCTTTCTCTCCACAGGT-3'
TGGAGTTTCAGACCCAGGTACTCATGTCCCTGCTGCTCTGCATGTCTGGTGCGGCCGCATTCACCCACAC
CTGTGACTTCAACGACGAGCTGAGCCTGGAATTCGACGAGCGGCAGATGACCAACGGCGAGCAGATCTGT
ACCCTGAAGCCCGACGTGCTGGACAAGGTCGTGATCAAGTGTGGCGCCGAGCGGAAGAACTACGAGCTGC
TGCCCAACAACTGCTTCGAACAGGTGTTCACCAGCAAGAGCATCGAGGACGCCAAGAACGCCCACAACGC
CCATAACGTGCACAATGTGCAGAATGCCCAGCAGCTGGTGGAATACCTGCATGGCGCCGCTGCCATCGTG
AAGCGGAAGCAGAATGAGGCCAACGCCGACGAGAAGAAAAGCTACGACGACGTGTCCTTCCGGGTGCCCC
CCAACCTGGAAAAAGAGCAGAAAGCCCTGTACTGCGTGTGCCAGAACAAGGCCAAGATCAGAGTGCGGAA
GCGGAGCGGCGAGGAATACGACAAAGAGATCTTCAACCTGGGCATCATCGAGGTGCTGATCCCCAGCCTG
CCCAAGAAGATCGACGGCTGCGACTTCACCAAGAACACCGCCCCTCTGTTCACCAAGGGCTACGACGCCA
ACTTCTACAAGACCATCGAGAACAAGGACGACGTGATCTGCAAAGTGAAGGCCACCGAGGGCAAGCTGAT
CGGCTTCAAGTGCCCTGCCGACTACGCCATCGAGCCCGAAGAGTGCTTTCTGCAAGGCTTCAATCTGGCC
GGCAAGAAAGAGCAGCTGCGGACCAAGATCGAGCTGACCGACCTCGTGATGGACCACTACAACAAGATCT
TCTACGCCAGAGTGCCCCAGCGGATCTACCAGAATATGCACTTCTTCTGCGCCTGCGTGCTGGAAGAGAA
GCGGCTGGTGGCCCACTTCGAGTTCGCCACCACCCCCGACGACCAGAACTCCGTGTCTGAACCCAGAGCC
GCCAACGTGCTGCAGGGAAGATCTGCAGGCGCGCCGTCGACCTCCATCACGGCCTATAAGAGTGAGGGGG
AGTCAGCGGAGTTCTCCTTCCCACTCAACCTTGG
